Addgene plasmid #219560: pCDNA3-p18-mCherry-LOVPLD
Purpose: lysosome-targeted LOVPLD
Depositing lab: Jeremy Baskin. Publication: Ultralow Background Membrane Editors for Spatiotemporal Control of Phosphatidic Acid Metabolism and Signaling. Li XL, Tei R, Uematsu M, Baskin JM. ACS Cent Sci. 2024 Jan 30;10(3):543-554. doi: 10.1021/acscentsci.3c01105. eCollection 2024 Mar 27. PubMed 38559292.
Backbone
  Vector backbone: pcDNA3.1
  Backbone size w/o insert (bp): 5352
  Total vector size (bp): 8184
  Vector type: Mammalian Expression
Growth in bacteria
  Bacterial resistance: Ampicillin, 100 μg/mL
  Growth temperature: 37°C
  Growth strain: DH5alpha
  Copy number: High Copy
Gene/Insert
  Gene/Insert name: p18-mCherry-LOVPLD
  Species: Synthetic
  Insert size (bp): 2832
  Tag / fusion protein: mCherry (N terminal on insert)
Terms and licenses: Academic/Nonprofit Terms; Industry Terms: Not Available to Industry
How to cite: pCDNA3-p18-mCherry-LOVPLD was a gift from Jeremy Baskin (Addgene plasmid # 219560 ; http://n2t.net/addgene:219560 ; RRID:Addgene_219560)
