[The description below was written by a language model from this plasmid's Addgene catalogue record and pLannotate feature annotations shown in this document.]
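Description:
pCDNA3-p18-mCherry-LOVPLD is a mammalian expression plasmid of about 8.2 kb built on a pcDNA3.1-type backbone. It is propagated in E. coli through a high-copy ColE1/pUC origin with ampicillin selection from the β-lactamase gene, and it also carries an f1 origin. An SV40 early promoter drives a neomycin/kanamycin phosphotransferase gene followed by an SV40 poly(A) signal, the standard cassette for G418 selection of stably transfected mammalian cells. The short HIV-1 LTR, ble, lacI and bom hits in the feature table are small fragments that look like backbone remnants or annotation artefacts, not functional parts.

The payload is a roughly 2.8 kb synthetic fusion open reading frame expressed from the CMV immediate-early enhancer/promoter and terminated by the bovine growth hormone poly(A) signal. T7 and SP6 promoters flank the insert. The fusion begins with a short N-terminal fragment of human LAMTOR1 (p18), a Ragulator subunit that resides on the lysosomal surface, which here serves as the lysosome-targeting sequence. It is followed by mCherry, a monomeric red fluorescent protein that lets localisation and expression be visualised. The final part is LOVPLD, annotated as a phospholipase D from Streptomyces antibioticus. The name suggests that a light-sensitive LOV domain is incorporated into the PLD, but the feature table marks the region as one PLD coding sequence and does not annotate a LOV domain separately.

The record gives the purpose as lysosome-targeted LOVPLD. The associated work describes low-background membrane editors for spatiotemporal control of phosphatidic acid metabolism and signalling. This points to use in transfected mammalian cells to generate PLD activity at lysosomal membranes.
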