Features (pLannotate 1.2.2; 23 found; start..end, strand, type, name):
     28..80      -  misc_feature   bom (fragment): basis of mobility region from pBR322
    235..614     +  enhancer       CMV enhancer: human cytomegalovirus immediate early enhancer
    615..818     +  promoter       CMV promoter: human cytomegalovirus (CMV) immediate early promoter
    814..847     +  LTR            5' LTR (truncated) (fragment): truncated 5' long terminal repeat (LTR) from HIV-1
    863..881     +  promoter       T7 promoter: promoter for bacteriophage T7 RNA polymerase
    904..1023    +  CDS            LAMTOR1 (fragment): LTOR1_HUMAN - Also known as C11orf59, PDRO. Experimental evidence at protein level: Swiss-Prot protein existence level 1. As part of the Ragulator complex it is involved in amino acid sensing and activation of mTORC1, a signaling complex promoting cell growth in response to growth factors, energy levels, and amino acids. Activated by amino acids through a mechanism involving the lysosomal V- ATPase, the Ragulator functions as a guanine nucleotide exchange factor activating the small GTPases Rag. Activated Ragulator and Rag GTPases function as a scaffold recruiting mTORC1 to lysosomes where it
   1063..1767    +  CDS            mCherry: mCherry is a basic (constitutively fluorescent) red fluorescent protein published in 2004, derived from Discosoma sp.. It is reported to be a very rapidly-maturing monomer with low acid sensitivity.
   1771..3690    +  CDS            PLD_STRAT: Experimental evidence at protein level: Swiss-Prot protein existence level 1. From Streptomyces antibioticus.
   3736..3754    -  promoter       SP6 promoter: promoter for bacteriophage SP6 RNA polymerase
   3780..4004    +  polyA_signal   bGH poly(A) signal: bovine growth hormone polyadenylation signal
   4008..4029    +  promoter       SV40 promoter (fragment): SV40 enhancer and early promoter
   4050..4478    +  rep_origin     f1 ori (sequence partly withheld): f1 bacteriophage origin of replication; arrow indicates direction of (+) strand synthesis
   4492..4821    +  promoter       SV40 promoter: SV40 enhancer and early promoter
   4888..5679    +  CDS            neo: KKA2_KLEPN - Also known as kan, nptII. Experimental evidence at protein level: Swiss-Prot protein existence level 1. Resistance to kanamycin, neomycin, paromomycin, ribostamycin, butirosin and gentamicin B. From Klebsiella pneumoniae.
   5703..5861    +  CDS            ble (fragment): BLE_KLEPN - Experimental evidence at protein level: Swiss-Prot protein existence level 1. Binding protein with a strong affinity to the bleomycin family of antibiotics. Binds to CL990; an antimitotic-antibiotic compound. From Klebsiella pneumoniae.
   5856..5977    +  polyA_signal   SV40 poly(A) signal: SV40 polyadenylation signal
   6050..6066    -  protein_bind   lac operator: The lac repressor binds to the lac operator to inhibit transcription in E. coli. This inhibition can be relieved by adding lactose or isopropyl-β-D-thiogalactopyranoside (IPTG). lac repressor encoded by lacI
   6074..6104    -  promoter       lac promoter: promoter for the E. coli lac operon
   6119..6140    -  protein_bind   CAP binding site: CAP binding activates transcription in the presence of cAMP. E. coli catabolite activator protein
   6153..6245    -  CDS            lacI (fragment): lac repressor; lacI; The lac repressor binds to the lac operator to inhibit transcription in E. coli. This inhibition can be relieved by adding lactose or isopropyl-β-D-thiogalactopyranoside (IPTG).
   6428..7016    -  rep_origin     ori: high-copy-number ColE1/pMB1/pBR322/pUC origin of replication
   7187..8047    -  CDS            AmpR: β-lactamase; bla; confers resistance to ampicillin, carbenicillin, and related antibiotics
   8048..8152    -  promoter       AmpR promoter: bla
>Addgene plasmid #219560 | pCDNA3-p18-mCherry-LOVPLD | addgene full sequence | sequence record 433895 | Addgene NGS Result
GACGGATCGGGAGATCTCCCGATCCCCTATGGTGCACTCTCAGTACAATCTGCTCTGATGCCGCATAGTT
AAGCCAGTATCTGCTCCCTGCTTGTGTGTTGGAGGTCGCTGAGTAGTGCGCGAGCAAAATTTAAGCTACA
ACAAGGCAAGGCTTGACCGACAATTGCATGAAGAATCTGCTTAGGGTTAGGCGTTTTGCGCTGCTTCGCG
ATGTACGGGCCAGATATACGCGTTGACATTGATTATTGACTAGTTATTAATAGTAATCAATTACGGGGTC
ATTAGTTCATAGCCCATATATGGAGTTCCGCGTTACATAACTTACGGTAAATGGCCCGCCTGGCTGACCG
CCCAACGACCCCCGCCCATTGACGTCAATAATGACGTATGTTCCCATAGTAACGCCAATAGGGACTTTCC
ATTGACGTCAATGGGTGGAGTATTTACGGTAAACTGCCCACTTGGCAGTACATCAAGTGTATCATATGCC
AAGTACGCCCCCTATTGACGTCAATGACGGTAAATGGCCCGCCTGGCATTATGCCCAGTACATGACCTTA
TGGGACTTTCCTACTTGGCAGTACATCTACGTATTAGTCATCGCTATTACCATGGTGATGCGGTTTTGGC
AGTACATCAATGGGCGTGGATAGCGGTTTGACTCACGGGGATTTCCAAGTCTCCACCCCATTGACGTCAA
TGGGAGTTTGTTTTGGCACCAAAATCAACGGGACTTTCCAAAATGTCGTAACAACTCCGCCCCATTGACG
CAAATGGGCGGTAGGCGTGTACGGTGGGAGGTCTATATAAGCAGAGCTCTCTGGCTAACTAGAGAACCCA
CTGCTTACTGGCTTATCGAAATTAATACGACTCACTATAGGGAGACCCAAGCTTGCCACCATGATGGGGT
GCTGCTACAGCAGCGAGAACGAGGACTCGGACCAGGACCGAGAGGAGCGGAAGCTGCTGCTGGACCCTAG
CAGCCCCCCTACCAAAGCTCTCAATGGAGCCGAGCCCAACTACACCGGTTCCAGTGGAGGCGGTAGCTCA
GGTTCGGGTACCGTGAGCAAGGGCGAGGAGGATAACATGGCCATCATCAAGGAGTTCATGCGCTTCAAGG
TGCACATGGAGGGCTCCGTGAACGGCCACGAGTTCGAGATCGAGGGCGAGGGCGAGGGCCGCCCCTACGA
GGGCACCCAGACCGCCAAGCTGAAGGTGACCAAGGGTGGCCCCCTGCCCTTCGCCTGGGACATCCTGTCC
CCTCAGTTCATGTACGGCTCCAAGGCCTACGTGAAGCACCCCGCCGACATCCCCGACTACTTGAAGCTGT
CCTTCCCCGAGGGCTTCAAGTGGGAGCGCGTGATGAACTTCGAGGACGGCGGCGTGGTGACCGTGACCCA
GGACTCCTCCCTGCAGGACGGCGAGTTCATCTACAAGGTGAAGCTGCGCGGCACCAACTTCCCCTCCGAC
GGCCCCGTAATGCAGAAGAAGACCATGGGCTGGGAGGCCTCCTCCGAGCGGATGTACCCCGAGGACGGCG
CCCTGAAGGGCGAGATCAAGCAGAGGCTGAAGCTGAAGGACGGCGGCCACTACGACGCTGAGGTCAAGAC
CACCTACAAGGCCAAGAAGCCCGTGCAGCTGCCCGGCGCCTACAACGTCAACATCAAGTTGGACATCACC
TCCCACAACGAGGACTACACCATCGTGGAACAGTACGAACGCGCCGAGGGCCGCCACTCCACCGGCGGCA
TGGACGAGCTGTACAAGGGATCCGCAGATTCAGCTACACCACATTTGGACGCCGTTGAGCAAACATTGAG
GCAAGTGTCCCCAGGCCTGGAGGGCGATGTATGGGAAAGAACTAGTGGAAATAAATTGGACGGAAGTGCC
GCTGATCCCAGTGATTGGTTGTTGCAAACCCCAGGATGTTGGGGCGATGATAGATGCGTTGACAGAGTTG
GGACAAAAAGGTTGCTGGCTAAGATGACTGAAAATATAGGGAATGCCACCAGAACCGTAGATATTAGTAC
ACTTGCACCTTTCCCAAACGGCGCATTCCAAGACGCTATTGTCGCTGGTTTGAAGGAGTCCGCAGCTAGA
GGCAATAAGTTGAAAGTTAGGATACTGGTTGGGGCTGCACCCGTCTACCACATGAATGTAATACCTTCCA
AGTATAGGGACGAATTGACTGCAAAACTTGGCAAAGCCGCAGAAAACATAACTTTGAACGTGGCTAGTAT
GACTACATCAAAAACAGCTTTCTCCTGGAACCATAGCAAAATCTTGGTTGTAGACGGGCAAAGCGCCCTT
ACTGGTGGAATAAATAGCTGGAAGGATGATTACTTGGATACTACTCATCCAGTGTCTGATGTTGATCTTG
CACTGACCGGACCAGCTGCAGGCTCTGCCGGTAGATACCTTGACACTTTGTGGACATGGACCTGCCAAAA
CAAGAGTAACATCGCTTCCGTCTGGTTTGCAGCTTCCGGCAACGCAGGGTGCATGGCCACTATGCATAAA
GATACAAACCCCAAGGCATCACCTGCCACCGGGAATGTCCCAATAATAGCCGTTGGAGGGTTGGGCGTTG
GCATCAAAGATGTGGACCCCAAGTCCACTTTCAGGCCCGATCTGCCAACAGCTAGCGATACTAAGTGTGT
GGTAGGACTTCACGACAATACTAACGCCGAATTCGAGTTTCGGGCAACCACACTGGAACGGATCGAGAAA
AGCTTCGTGATTACTGATCCGAGACTGCCTGACAACCCAATCATTTTTGTGAGCGATTCCTTCCTGCAGC
TGACAGAATATTCTCGGGAAGAGATCCTGGGGCGCAATTGCCGTTTTCTGCAGGGACCCGAGACAGACCG
TGCCACTGTTCGGAAAATCAGAGATGCTATTGACAACCAGACTGAAGTGACCGTTCAGCTGATCAATTAT
ACCAAGAGCGGCAAGAAGTTCTGGAACGTGTTCCACCTGCAGCCGATGCGCGATTATAAGGGCGACGTCC
AGTACTTCATTGGCGTGCAGCTGGATGGCACCGAACGTCTTCATGGCGCCGCTGAGCGTGAGGCGGTCTG
CCTGGTCAAAAAGACAGCCTTTCAGATTGCTGCGGCCGCTGATAGAGACTATGATACAGTCAACCCAGAA
GAGAGTGCCTTGAGAGCTCTTGTTGCTTCAGCAAAAAGTCACATTGAAATATCTCAGCAGGATTTGAACG
CTACATGTCCACCCTTGCCTAGGTATGACATTAGATTGTACGATGCCTTGGCTGCTAAAATGGCTGCTGG
GGTTAAGGTGAGAATTGTGGTTAGCGACCCAGCCAACAGGGGCGCAGTGGGCAGTGTGGGTTACAGCCAA
ATAAAATCACTTAGTGAAATATCAGACACTTTGAGAAACAGGCTTGCAAATATCACAGGCAGTCAACAAG
CTGCCAAAACTGCAATGTGTAGCAATTTGCAGCTTGCAACCTTTAGATCCTCCCCCAACGACAAATGGGC
GGACGGGCATCCTTATGCCCAACACCATAAGTTGGTTTCCGTCGACTCATCCACATTTTATATCGGTTCA
AAAAATTTGTACCCATCCTGGCTGCAAGATTTTGGCTACATAGTGGAATCCCCAGAGGCTGCCAAGCAAC
TGGATGCCAAATTGCTTGACCCTCAGTGGAAGTACTCACAGGAGACTGCAACAGTGGATTACGCAAGAGG
AATCTGCAACGCTTAAGGGCCCTATTCTATAGTGTCACCTAAATGCTAGAGCTCGCTGATCAGCCTCGAC
TGTGCCTTCTAGTTGCCAGCCATCTGTTGTTTGCCCCTCCCCCGTGCCTTCCTTGACCCTGGAAGGTGCC
ACTCCCACTGTCCTTTCCTAATAAAATGAGGAAATTGCATCGCATTGTCTGAGTAGGTGTCATTCTATTC
TGGGGGGTGGGGTGGGGCAGGACAGCAAGGGGGAGGATTGGGAAGACAATAGCAGGCATGCTGGGGATGC
GGTGGGCTCTATGGCTTCTGAGGCGGAAAGAACCAGCTGGGGCTCTAGGGGGTATCCCC
[124 nt withheld, positions 4050-4173]
C
[91 nt withheld, positions 4175-4265]
A
[49 nt withheld, positions 4267-4315]
CCTTTGACGTTGGAGTCCACGTTCTTT
[37 nt withheld, positions 4343-4379]
ACCCTATCTCGGTCTATTCTTTTGATTTATAAGGGATTTTGCCGATTTCGGCCTATTGGTTAAAAAATGA
GCTGATTTAACAAAAATTTAACGCGAATTAATTCTGTGGAATGTGTGTCAGTTAGGGTGTGGAAAGTCCC
CAGGCTCCCCAGCAGGCAGAAGTATGCAAAGCATGCATCTCAATTAGTCAGCAACCAGGTGTGGAAAGTC
CCCAGGCTCCCCAGCAGGCAGAAGTATGCAAAGCATGCATCTCAATTAGTCAGCAACCATAGTCCCGCCC
CTAACTCCGCCCATCCCGCCCCTAACTCCGCCCAGTTCCGCCCATTCTCCGCCCCATGGCTGACTAATTT
TTTTTATTTATGCAGAGGCCGAGGCCGCCTCTGCCTCTGAGCTATTCCAGAAGTAGTGAGGAGGCTTTTT
TGGAGGCCTAGGCTTTTGCAAAAAGCTCCCGGGAGCTTGTATATCCATTTTCGGATCTGATCAAGAGACA
GGATGAGGATCGTTTCGCATGATTGAACAAGATGGATTGCACGCAGGTTCTCCGGCCGCTTGGGTGGAGA
GGCTATTCGGCTATGACTGGGCACAACAGACAATCGGCTGCTCTGATGCCGCCGTGTTCCGGCTGTCAGC
GCAGGGGCGCCCGGTTCTTTTTGTCAAGACCGACCTGTCCGGTGCCCTGAATGAACTGCAGGACGAGGCA
GCGCGGCTATCGTGGCTGGCCACGACGGGCGTTCCTTGCGCAGCTGTGCTCGACGTTGTCACTGAAGCGG
GAAGGGACTGGCTGCTATTGGGCGAAGTGCCGGGGCAGGATCTCCTGTCATCTCACCTTGCTCCTGCCGA
GAAAGTATCCATCATGGCTGATGCAATGCGGCGGCTGCATACGCTTGATCCGGCTACCTGCCCATTCGAC
CACCAAGCGAAACATCGCATCGAGCGAGCACGTACTCGGATGGAAGCCGGTCTTGTCGATCAGGATGATC
TGGACGAAGAGCATCAGGGGCTCGCGCCAGCCGAACTGTTCGCCAGGCTCAAGGCGCGCATGCCCGACGG
CGAGGATCTCGTCGTGACCCATGGCGATGCCTGCTTGCCGAATATCATGGTGGAAAATGGCCGCTTTTCT
GGATTCATCGACTGTGGCCGGCTGGGTGTGGCGGACCGCTATCAGGACATAGCGTTGGCTACCCGTGATA
TTGCTGAAGAGCTTGGCGGCGAATGGGCTGACCGCTTCCTCGTGCTTTACGGTATCGCCGCTCCCGATTC
GCAGCGCATCGCCTTCTATCGCCTTCTTGACGAGTTCTTCTGAGCGGGACTCTGGGGTTCGAAATGACCG
ACCAAGCGACGCCCAACCTGCCATCACGAGATTTCGATTCCACCGCCGCCTTCTATGAAAGGTTGGGCTT
CGGAATCGTTTTCCGGGACGCCGGCTGGATGATCCTCCAGCGCGGGGATCTCATGCTGGAGTTCTTCGCC
CACCCCAACTTGTTTATTGCAGCTTATAATGGTTACAAATAAAGCAATAGCATCACAAATTTCACAAATA
AAGCATTTTTTTCACTGCATTCTAGTTGTGGTTTGTCCAAACTCATCAATGTATCTTATCATGTCTGTAT
ACCGTCGACCTCTAGCTAGAGCTTGGCGTAATCATGGTCATAGCTGTTTCCTGTGTGAAATTGTTATCCG
CTCACAATTCCACACAACATACGAGCCGGAAGCATAAAGTGTAAAGCCTGGGGTGCCTAATGAGTGAGCT
AACTCACATTAATTGCGTTGCGCTCACTGCCCGCTTTCCAGTCGGGAAACCTGTCGTGCCAGCTGCATTA
ATGAATCGGCCAACGCGCGGGGAGAGGCGGTTTGCGTATTGGGCGCTCTTCCGCTTCCTCGCTCACTGAC
TCGCTGCGCTCGGTCGTTCGGCTGCGGCGAGCGGTATCAGCTCACTCAAAGGCGGTAATACGGTTATCCA
CAGAATCAGGGGATAACGCAGGAAAGAACATGTGAGCAAAAGGCCAGCAAAAGGCCAGGAACCGTAAAAA
GGCCGCGTTGCTGGCGTTTTTCCATAGGCTCCGCCCCCCTGACGAGCATCACAAAAATCGACGCTCAAGT
CAGAGGTGGCGAAACCCGACAGGACTATAAAGATACCAGGCGTTTCCCCCTGGAAGCTCCCTCGTGCGCT
CTCCTGTTCCGACCCTGCCGCTTACCGGATACCTGTCCGCCTTTCTCCCTTCGGGAAGCGTGGCGCTTTC
TCATAGCTCACGCTGTAGGTATCTCAGTTCGGTGTAGGTCGTTCGCTCCAAGCTGGGCTGTGTGCACGAA
CCCCCCGTTCAGCCCGACCGCTGCGCCTTATCCGGTAACTATCGTCTTGAGTCCAACCCGGTAAGACACG
ACTTATCGCCACTGGCAGCAGCCACTGGTAACAGGATTAGCAGAGCGAGGTATGTAGGCGGTGCTACAGA
GTTCTTGAAGTGGTGGCCTAACTACGGCTACACTAGAAGAACAGTATTTGGTATCTGCGCTCTGCTGAAG
CCAGTTACCTTCGGAAAAAGAGTTGGTAGCTCTTGATCCGGCAAACAAACCACCGCTGGTAGCGGTGGTT
TTTTTGTTTGCAAGCAGCAGATTACGCGCAGAAAAAAAGGATCTCAAGAAGATCCTTTGATCTTTTCTAC
GGGGTCTGACGCTCAGTGGAACGAAAACTCACGTTAAGGGATTTTGGTCATGAGATTATCAAAAAGGATC
TTCACCTAGATCCTTTTAAATTAAAAATGAAGTTTTAAATCAATCTAAAGTATATATGAGTAAACTTGGT
CTGACAGTTACCAATGCTTAATCAGTGAGGCACCTATCTCAGCGATCTGTCTATTTCGTTCATCCATAGT
TGCCTGACTCCCCGTCGTGTAGATAACTACGATACGGGAGGGCTTACCATCTGGCCCCAGTGCTGCAATG
ATACCGCGAGACCCACGCTCACCGGCTCCAGATTTATCAGCAATAAACCAGCCAGCCGGAAGGGCCGAGC
GCAGAAGTGGTCCTGCAACTTTATCCGCCTCCATCCAGTCTATTAATTGTTGCCGGGAAGCTAGAGTAAG
TAGTTCGCCAGTTAATAGTTTGCGCAACGTTGTTGCCATTGCTACAGGCATCGTGGTGTCACGCTCGTCG
TTTGGTATGGCTTCATTCAGCTCCGGTTCCCAACGATCAAGGCGAGTTACATGATCCCCCATGTTGTGCA
AAAAAGCGGTTAGCTCCTTCGGTCCTCCGATCGTTGTCAGAAGTAAGTTGGCCGCAGTGTTATCACTCAT
GGTTATGGCAGCACTGCATAATTCTCTTACTGTCATGCCATCCGTAAGATGCTTTTCTGTGACTGGTGAG
TACTCAACCAAGTCATTCTGAGAATAGTGTATGCGGCGACCGAGTTGCTCTTGCCCGGCGTCAATACGGG
ATAATACCGCGCCACATAGCAGAACTTTAAAAGTGCTCATCATTGGAAAACGTTCTTCGGGGCGAAAACT
CTCAAGGATCTTACCGCTGTTGAGATCCAGTTCGATGTAACCCACTCGTGCACCCAACTGATCTTCAGCA
TCTTTTACTTTCACCAGCGTTTCTGGGTGAGCAAAAACAGGAAGGCAAAATGCCGCAAAAAAGGGAATAA
GGGCGACACGGAAATGTTGAATACTCATACTCTTCCTTTTTCAATATTATTGAAGCATTTATCAGGGTTA
TTGTCTCATGAGCGGATACATATTTGAATGTATTTAGAAAAATAAACAAATAGGGGTTCCGCGCACATTT
CCCCGAAAAGTGCCACCTGACGTC
